>Addgene plasmid #222043 | pVP096 | addgene full sequence | sequence record 438348 | Addgene NGS Result
TGTAACGATGACAGAGCGTTGCTGCCTGTGATCCAGATCATGAACAATAAAACTGTCTGCTTACATAAAC
AGTAATACAAGGGGTGTTATGAGCCATATTCAACGGGAAACGTCTTGCTCTAGGCCGCGATTAAATTCCA
ACATGGATGCTGATTTATATGGGTATAAATGGGCTCGCGATAATGTCGGGCAATCAGGTGCGACAATCTA
TCGATTGTATGGGAAGCCCGATGCGCCAGAGTTGTTTCTGAAACATGGCAAAGGTAGCGTTGCCAATGAT
GTTACAGATGAGATGGTCAGACTAAACTGGCTGACGGAATTTATGCCTCTTCCGACCATCAAGCATTTTA
TCCGTACTCCTGATGATGCATGGTTACTCACCACTGCGATCCCCGGGAAAACAGCATTCCAGGTATTAGA
AGAATATCCTGATTCAGGTGAAAATATTGTTGATGCGCTGGCAGTGTTCCTGCGCCGGTTGCATTCGATT
CCTGTTTGTAATTGTCCTTTTAACAGCGATCGCGTATTTCGGCTCGCTCAGGCGCAATCACGAATGAATA
ACGGTTTGGTTGATGCGAGTGATTTTGATGACGAGCGTAATGGCTGGCCTGTTGAACAAGTCTGGAAAGA
AATGCATAAACTTTTGCCATTCTCACCGGATTCAGTCGTCACTCATGGTGATTTCTCACTTGATAACCTT
ATTTTTGACGAGGGGAAATTAATAGGTTGTATTGATGTTGGACGAGTCGGAATCGCAGACCGATACCAGG
ATCTTGCCATCCTATGGAACTGCCTCGGTGAGTTTTCTCCTTCATTACAGAAACGGCTTTTTCAAAAATA
TGGTATTGATAATCCTGATATGAATAAATTGCAGTTTCATTTGATGCTCGATGAGTTTTTCTAACAGCGG
CGGAGGAACTCTTTGATCCGGTTCCTGAACAGGATCTATTTGAGGCGCTAAATGAAACCTTAACGCTATG
GAACTCGCCGCCCGACTGGGCTGGCGATGAGCGAAATGTAGTGCTTACGTTGTCCCGCATTTGGTACAGC
GCAGTAACCGGCAAAATCGCGCCGAAGGATGTCGCTGCCGACTGGGCAATGGAGCGCCTGCCGGCCCAGT
ATCAGCCCGTCATACTTGAAGCTAGACAGGCTTATCTTGGACAAGAAGAAGATCGCTTGGCCTCGCGCGC
AGATCAGTTGGAAGAATTTGTCCACTACGTGAAAGGCGAGATCACCAAGGTAGTCGGCAAATAATGTCTA
GCTAGAAATTCGTTCAAGCCGACGCCGCTTCGCGGCGCGGCTTAACTCAAGCGTTAGATGCACTAAGCAC
ATAATTGCTCACAGCCAAACTATCAGGTCAAGTCTGCTTTTATTATTTTTAAGCGTGCATAATAAGCCCT
ACACAAATTGGGAGATATATCATGCATGACCAAAATCCCTTAACGTGAGTTTTCGTTCCACTGAGCGTCA
GACCCCGTAGAAAAGATCAAAGGATCTTCTTGAGATCCTTTTTTTCTGCGCGTAATCTGCTGCTTGCAAA
CAAAAAAACCACCGCTACCAGCGGTGGTTTGTTTGCCGGATCAAGAGCTACCAACTCTTTTTCCGAAGGT
AACTGGCTTCAGCAGAGCGCAGATACCAAATACTGTCCTTCTAGTGTAGCCGTAGTTAGGCCACCACTTC
AAGAACTCTGTAGCACCGCCTACATACCTCGCTCTGCTAATCCTGTTACCAGTGGCTGCTGCCAGTGGCG
ATAAGTCGTGTCTTACCGGGTTGGACTCAAGACGATAGTTACCGGATAAGGCGCAGCGGTCGGGCTGAAC
GGGGGGTTCGTGCACACAGCCCAGCTTGGAGCGAACGACCTACACCGAACTGAGATACCTACAGCGTGAG
CTATGAGAAAGCGCCACGCTTCCCGAAGGGAGAAAGGCGGACAGGTATCCGGTAAGCGGCAGGGTCGGAA
CAGGAGAGCGCACGAGGGAGCTTCCAGGGGGAAACGCCTGGTATCTTTATAGTCCTGTCGGGTTTCGCCA
CCTCTGACTTGAGCGTCGATTTTTGTGATGCTCGTCAGGGGGGCGGAGCCTATGGAAAAACGCCAGCAAC
GCGGCCTTTTTACGGTTCCTGGCCTTTTGCTGGCCTTTTGCTCACATGTTCTTTCCTGCGTTATCCCCTG
ATTCTGTGGATAACCGTATTACCGCCTTTGAGTGAGCTGATACCGCTCGCCGCAGCCGAACGACCGAGCG
CAGCGAGTCAGTGAGCGAGGAAGCGGAAGAGCGCCTGATGCGGTATTTTCTCCTTACGCATCTGTGCGGT
ATTTCACACCGCATATGGTGCACTCTCAGTACAATCTGCTCTGATGCCGCATAGTTAAGCCAGTATACAC
TCCGCTATCGCTACGTGACTGGGTCATGGCTGCGCCCCGACACCCGCCAACACCCGCTGACGCGCCCTGA
CGGGCTTGTCTGCTCCCGGCATCCGCTTACAGACAAGCTGTGACCGGCTCCGGGAGCTGCATGTGTCAGA
GGTTTTCACCGTCATCACCGAAACGCGCGAGGCAGGGTGCCTTGATGTGGGCGCCGGCGGTCGAGTGGCG
ACGGCGCGGCTTGTCCGCGCCCTGGTAGATTGCCTGGCCGTAGGCCAGCCATTTTTGAGCGGCCAGCGGC
CGCGATAGGCCGACGCGAAGCGGCGGGGCGTAGGGAGCGCAGCGACCGAAGGGTAGGCGCTTTTTGCAGC
TCTTCGGCTGTGCGCTGGCCAGACAGTTATGCACAGGCCAGGCGGGTTTTAAGAGTTTTAATAAGTTTTA
AAGAGTTTTAGGCGGAAAAATCGCCTTTTTTCTCTTTTATATCAGTCACTTACATGTGTGACCGGTTCCC
AATGTACGGCTTTGGGTTCCCAATGTACGGGTTCCGGTTCCCAATGTACGGCTTTGGGTTCCCAATGTAC
GTGCTATCCACAGGAAAGAGAGCTTTTCGACCTTTTTCCCCTGCTAGGGCAATTTGCCCTAGCATCTGCT
CCGTACATTAGGAACCGGCGGATGCTTCGCCCTCGATCAGGTTGCGGTAGCGCATGACTAGGATCGGGCC
AGCCTGCCCCGCCTCCTCCTTCAAATCGTACTCCGGCAGGTCATTTGACCCGATCAGCTTGCGCACGGTG
AAACAGAACTTCTTGAACTCTCCGGCGCTGCCACTGCGTTCGTAGATCGTCTTGAACAACCATCTGGCTT
CTGCCTTGCCTGCGGCGCGGCGTGCCAGGCGGTAGAGAAAACGGCCGATGCCGGGATCGATCAAAAAGTA
ATCGGGGTGAACCGTCAGCACGTCCGGGTTCTTGCCTTCTGTGATCTCGCGGTACATCCAATCAGCTAGC
TCGATCTCGATGTACTCCGGCCGCCCGGTTTCGCTCTTTACGATCTTGTAGCGGCTAATCAAGGCTTCAC
CCTCGGATACCGTCACCAGGCGGCCGTTCTTGGCCTTCTTCGTACGCTGCATGGCAACGTGCGTGGTGTT
TAACCGAATGCAGGTTTCTACCAGGTCGTCTTTCTGCTTTCCGCCATCGGCTCGCCGGCAGAACTTGAGT
ACGTCCGCAACGTGTGGACGGAACACGCGGCCGGGCTTGTCTCCCTTCCCTTCCCGGTATCGGTTCATGG
ATTCGGTTAGATGGGAAACCGCCATCAGTACCAGGTCGTAATCCCACACACTGGCCATGCCGGCCGGCCC
TGCGGAAACCTCTACGTGCCCGTCTGGAAGCTCGTAGCGGATCACCTCGCCAGCTCGTCGGTCACGCTTC
GACAGACGGAAAACGGCCACGTCCATGATGCTGCGACTATCGCGGGTGCCCACGTCATAGAGCATCGGAA
CGAAAAAATCTGGTTGCTCGTCGCCCTTGGGCGGCTTCCTAATCGACGGCGCACCGGCTGCCGGCGGTTG
CCGGGATTCTTTGCGGATTCGATCAGCGGCCGCTTGCCACGATTCACCGGGGCGTGCTTCTGCCTCGATG
CGTTGCCGCTGGGCGGCCTGCGCGGCCTTCAACTTCTCCACCAGGTCATCACCCAGCGCCGCGCCGATTT
GTACCGGGCCGGATGGTTTGCGACCGCTCACGCCGATTCCTCGGGCTTGGGGGTTCCAGTGCCATTGCAG
GGCCGGCAGACAACCCAGCCGCTTACGCCTGGCCAACCGCCCGTTCCTCCACACATGGGGCATTCCACGG
CGTCGGTGCCTGGTTGTTCTTGATTTTCCATGCCGCCTCCTTTAGCCGCTAAAATTCATCTACTCATTTA
TTCATTTGCTCATTTACTCTGGTAGCTGCGCGATGTATTCAGATAGCAGCTCGGTAATGGTCTTGCCTTG
GCGTACCGCGTACATCTTCAGCTTGGTGTGATCCTCCGCCGGCAACTGAAAGTTGACCCGCTTCATGGCT
GGCGTGTCTGCCAGGCTGGCCAACGTTGCAGCCTTGCTGCTGCGTGCGCTCGGACGGCCGGCACTTAGCG
TGTTTGTGCTTTTGCTCATTTTCTCTTTACCTCATTAACTCAAATGAGTTTTGATTTAATTTCAGCGGCC
AGCGCCTGGACCTCGCGGGCAGCGTCGCCCTCGGGTTCTGATTCAAGAACGGTTGTGCCGGCGGCGGCAG
TGCCTGGGTAGCTCACGCGCTGCGTGATACGGGACTCAAGAATGGGCAGCTCGTACCCGGCCAGCGCCTC
GGCAACCTCACCGCCGATGCGCGTGCCTTTGATCGCCCGCGACACGACAAAGGCCGCTTGTAGCCTTCCA
TCCGTGACCTCAATGCGCTGCTTAACCAGCTCCACCAGGTCGGCGGTGGCCCATATGTCGTAAGGGCTTG
GCTGCACCGGAATCAGCACGAAGTCGGCTGCCTTGATCGCGGACACAGCCAAGTCCGCCGCCTGGGGCGC
TCCGTCGATCACTACGAAGTCGCGCCGGCCGATGGCCTTCACGTCGCGGTCAATCGTCGGGCGGTCGATG
CCGACAACGGTTAGCGGTTGATCTTCCCGCACGGCCGCCCAATCGCGGGCACTGCCCTGGGGATCGGAAT
CGACTAACAGAACATCGGCCCCGGCGAGTTGCAGGGCGCGGGCTAGATGGGTTGCGATGGTCGTCTTGCC
TGACCCGCCTTTCTGGTTAAGTACAGCGATAACCTTCATGCGTTCCCCTTGCGTATTTGTTTATTTACTC
ATCGCATCATATACGCAGCGACCGCATGACGCAAGCTGTTTTACTCAAATACACATCACCTTTTTAGACG
GCGGCGCTCGGTTTCTTCAGCGGCCAAGCTGGCCGGCCAGGCCGCCAGCTTGGCATCAGACAAACCGGCC
AGGATTTCATGCAGCCGCACGGTTGATACGTGCGCGGGCGGCTCGAACACGTACCCGGCCGGGATCATCT
CCGCCTCGATCTCTTCGGTAATGAAAAACGGTTCGTCCTGGCCGTCCTGGTGCGGTTTCATGCTTGTTCC
TCTTGGCGTTCATTCTCGGCGGCCGCCAGGGCGTCGGCCTCGGTCAATGCGTCCTCACGGAAGGCACCGC
GCCGCCTGGCCTCGGTGGGCGTCACTTCCTCGCTGCGCTCAAGTGCGCGGTACAGGGTCGAGCGATGCAC
GCCAAGCAGTGCAGCCGCCTCTTTCACGGTGCGGCCTTCCTGGTCGATCAGCTCGCGGGCGTGCGCGATC
TGTGCCGGGGTGAGGGTAGGGCGGGGGCCAAACTTCACGCCTCGGGCCTTGGCGGCCTCGCGCCCGCTCC
GGGTGCGGTCGATGATTAGGGAACGCTCGAACTCGGCAATGCCGGCGAACACGGTCAACACCATGCGGCC
GGCCGGCGTGGTGGTGTCGGCCCACGGCTCTGCCAGGCTACGCAGGCCCGCGCCGGCCTCCTGGATGCGC
TCGGCAATGTCCAGTAGGTCGCGGGTGCTGCGGGCCAGGCGGTCTAGCCTGGTCACTGTCACAACGTCGC
CAGGGCGTAGGTGGTCAAGCATCCTGGCCAGCTCCGGGCGGTCGCGCCTGGTGCCGGTGATCTTCTCGGA
AAACAGCTTGGTGCAGCCGGCCGCGTGCAGTTCGGCCCGTTGGTTGGTCAAGTCCTGGTCGTCGGTGCTG
ACGCGGGCATAGCCCAGCAGGCCAGCGGCGGCGCTCTTGTTCATGGCGTAATGTCTCCGGTTCTAGTCGC
AAGTATTCTACTTTATGCGACTAAAACACGCGACAAGAAAACGCCAGGAAAAGGGCAGGGCGGCAGCCTG
TCGCGTAACTTAGGACTTGTGCGACATGTCGTTTTCAGAAGAGGGCTGCACTGAACGTCAGAAGCCGACT
GCACTATAGCAGCGGAGGGGTTGGATCAAAGTACTTTAAAGTACTTTAAAGTACTTTAAAGTACTTTGAT
CCCGAGGGGAACCCTGTGGTTGGCATGCACATACAAATGGACGAACGGATAAACCTTTTCACGCCCTTTT
AAATATCCGATTATTCTAATAAACGCTCTTTTCTCTTAGGTTTACCCGCCAATATATCCTGTCAAACACT
GATAGTTTAAACTGAAGGCGGGAAACGACAATCTGATCCAAGCTCAAGCTAAGCTTACCTTGAGACCGAA
TTCGCGGCCGCTTCTAGAGTTTACGGCTAGCTCAGTCCTAGGTACAATGCTAGCTACTAGAGAAAGAGGA
GAAATACTAGATGGCTTCCTCCGAAGACGTTATCAAAGAGTTCATGCGTTTCAAAGTTCGTATGGAAGGT
TCCGTTAACGGTCACGAGTTCGAAATCGAAGGTGAAGGTGAAGGTCGTCCGTACGAAGGTACCCAGACCG
CTAAACTGAAAGTTACCAAAGGTGGTCCGCTGCCGTTCGCTTGGGACATCCTGTCCCCGCAGTTCCAGTA
CGGTTCCAAAGCTTACGTTAAACACCCGGCTGACATCCCGGACTACCTGAAACTGTCCTTCCCGGAAGGT
TTCAAATGGGAACGTGTTATGAACTTCGAAGACGGTGGTGTTGTTACCGTTACCCAGGACTCCTCCCTGC
AAGACGGTGAGTTCATCTACAAAGTTAAACTGCGTGGTACCAACTTCCCGTCCGACGGTCCGGTTATGCA
GAAAAAAACCATGGGTTGGGAAGCTTCCACCGAACGTATGTACCCGGAAGACGGTGCTCTGAAAGGTGAA
ATCAAAATGCGTCTGAAACTGAAAGACGGTGGTCACTACGACGCTGAAGTTAAAACCACCTACATGGCTA
AAAAACCGGTTCAGCTGCCGGGTGCTTACAAAACCGACATCAAACTGGACATCACCTCCCACAACGAAGA
CTACACCATCGTTGAACAGTACGAACGTGCTGAAGGTCGTCACTCCACCGGTGCTTAATAACGCTGATAG
TGCTAGTGTAGATCGCTACTAGTAGCGGCCGCTGCAGGTCTCAGTATCTGCAGGCATGCGACGTCGGGCC
CTCTAGAGGATCCCCGGGTACCGCGAATTCAATTCGGCGTTAATTCAGTACATTAAAAACGTCCGCAATG
TGTTATTAAGTTGTCTAAGCGTCAATTTGTTTACACCACAATATATCCTGCCACCAGCCAGCCAACAGCT
CCCCGACCGGCAGCTCGGCACAAAATCACCACTCGATACAGGCAGCCCATCAGTCCGGGACGGCGTCAGC
GGGAGAGCCGTTGTAAGGCGGCAGACTTTGCTCATGTTACCGATGCTATTCGGAAGAACGGCAACTAAGC
TGCCGGGTTTGAAACACGGATGATCTCGCGGAGGGTAGCATGTTGAT
Features (pLannotate 1.2.2; 16 found; start..end, strand, type, name):
     89..904     +  CDS            KanR: aminoglycoside phosphotransferase; aph(3')-Ia; confers resistance to kanamycin in bacteria or G418 (Geneticin®) in eukaryotes
    905..1254    +  CDS            SmR (fragment): aminoglycoside adenylyltransferase (Murphy, 1985); aadA; confers resistance to spectinomycin and streptomycin
   1500..2088    +  rep_origin     ori: high-copy-number ColE1/pMB1/pBR322/pUC origin of replication
   2274..2414    -  misc_feature   bom: basis of mobility region from pBR322
   2516..2555    -  CDS            rop (fragment): Rop protein, which maintains plasmids at low copy number; rop
   2758..2952    -  rep_origin     pVS1 oriV: origin of replication for the Pseudomonas plasmid pVS1 (Heeb et al., 2000)
   3018..4091    -  CDS            pVS1 RepA: replication protein from the Pseudomonas plasmid pVS1 (Heeb et al., 2000)
   4520..5149    -  CDS            pVS1 StaA: stability protein from the Pseudomonas plasmid pVS1 (Heeb et al., 2000)
   5709..6110    -  CDS            Y4CG_SINFN (fragment): Protein inferred from homology: Swiss-Prot protein existence level 3. From Sinorhizobium fredii (strain NBRC 101917 / NGR234).
   6480..6504    -  misc_feature   RB T-DNA repeat: right border repeat from nopaline C58 T-DNA
   6578..6599    +  misc_feature   BioBrick prefix: BioBrick prefix for parts that do not start with "ATG"
   6606..6634    +  promoter       J23119 promoter (fragment): bacterial promoter (Registry of Standard Biological Parts BBa J23119)
   6661..7335    +  CDS            mRFP1: mRFP1 is a basic (constitutively fluorescent) red fluorescent protein published in 2002, derived from Discosoma sp.. It is reported to be a somewhat slowly-maturing monomer with low acid sensitivity.
   7367..7387    +  misc_feature   BioBrick suffix: universal suffix for all parts
   7421..7443    -  misc_feature   MCS (fragment): pUC18/19 multiple cloning site
   7519..7543    -  misc_feature   LB T-DNA repeat: left border repeat from nopaline C58 T-DNA
