[The description below was written by a language model from this plasmid's Addgene catalogue record and pLannotate feature annotations shown in this document.]
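Description:
pVP096 is a GreenGate-compatible binary destination vector of about 7.7 kb, built on the pGGP-AG backbone as a derivative of pGGPK-AG2 and intended for Golden Gate assembly of plant transformation constructs. It carries two replication systems. A high-copy ColE1/pUC-type origin, with the adjacent bom site and a remnant of rop, supports propagation in E. coli. The pVS1 oriV with its RepA replication and StaA stability genes is the standard module for maintenance in Agrobacterium. Selection in bacteria is by kanamycin through an aph(3')-Ia gene. A truncated aadA (spectinomycin/streptomycin) fragment sits immediately downstream of it, probably left over from an earlier marker, although the record does not explain its origin.

The cloning region lies between the nopaline-type right and left T-DNA border repeats. In the parent vector this position held a ccdB/chloramphenicol-resistance counter-selection cassette. Here it has been replaced by mRFP1e, a synthetic red fluorescent protein dropout cassette annotated as an mRFP1 coding sequence. It is driven by a fragment of the constitutive bacterial J23119 promoter and flanked by BioBrick prefix and suffix sequences. A dropout of this kind normally serves as a visual screen: colonies retaining the uncut vector appear red, while those in which assembled GreenGate modules have displaced the reporter are colourless, so a ccdB-resistant propagation strain is not needed. The backbone has also been domesticated for Esp3I, meaning internal recognition sites for that type IIS enzyme were removed so it can be used in assembly schemes. No plant selectable marker or plant expression elements are annotated within the T-DNA, so these would presumably come from the inserted modules.
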