Addgene plasmid #222043: pVP096
Purpose: pGGPK-AG2 where the ccdb/CmR has been swappe for mRFP1e; Esp3I domesticated backbone.
Depositing lab: Wayne Parrott. Depositing organization: University of Georgia. Publication: MultiGreen: A multiplexing architecture for GreenGate cloning. Pennetti VJ, LaFayette PR, Parrott WA. PLoS One. 2024 Sep 18;19(9):e0306008. doi: 10.1371/journal.pone.0306008. eCollection 2024. PubMed 39292669.
Backbone
  Vector backbone: pGGP-AG
  Vector type: Synthetic Biology ; GreenGate compatible cloning vector
Growth in bacteria
  Bacterial resistance: Kanamycin, 50 μg/mL
  Growth temperature: 37°C
  Growth strain: DH5alpha
  Copy number: High Copy
Gene/Insert
  Gene/Insert name: mRFP1e
  Species: Synthetic
  Cloning method: Golden Gate
  Sequencing primers: 5′ n/a
Resource information
  A portion of this plasmid was derived from a plasmid made by: Addgene #160442.
Terms and licenses: Academic/Nonprofit Terms; Industry Terms
How to cite: pVP096 was a gift from Wayne Parrott (Addgene plasmid # 222043 ; http://n2t.net/addgene:222043 ; RRID:Addgene_222043)
